>Addgene plasmid #75745 | ADK gRNA (BRDN0001147557) | addgene full sequence | sequence record 184484 | Addgene Assembled Sequence
CCCGGGTGCAAAGATGGATAAAGTTTTAAACAGAGAGGAATCTTTGCAGCTAATGGACCTTCTAGGTCTT
GAAAGGAGTGGGAATTGGCTCCGGTGCCCGTCAGTGGGCAGAGCGCACATCGCCCACAGTCCCCGAGAAG
TTGGGGGGAGGGGTCGGCAATTGATCCGGTGCCTAGAGAAGGTGGCGCGGGGTAAACTGGGAAAGTGATG
TCGTGTACTGGCTCCGCCTTTTTCCCGAGGGTGGGGGAGAACCGTATATAAGTGCAGTAGTCGCCGTGAA
CGTTCTTTTTCGCAACGGGTTTGCCGCCAGAACACAGGTAAGTGCCGTGTGTGGTTCCCGCGGGCCTGGC
CTCTTTACGGGTTATGGCCCTTGCGTGCCTTGAATTACTTCCACCTGGCTGCAGTACGTGATTCTTGATC
CCGAGCTTCGGGTTGGAAGTGGGTGGGAGAGTTCGAGGCCTTGCGCTTAAGGAGCCCCTTCGCCTCGTGC
TTGAGTTGAGGCCTGGCCTGGGCGCTGGGGCCGCCGCGTGCGAATCTGGTGGCACCTTCGCGCCTGTCTC
GCTGCTTTCGATAAGTCTCTAGCCATTTAAAATTTTTGATGACCTGCTGCGACGCTTTTTTTCTGGCAAG
ATAGTCTTGTAAATGCGGGCCAAGATCTGCACACTGGTATTTCGGTTTTTGGGGCCGCGGGCGGCGACGG
GGCCCGTGCGTCCCAGCGCACATGTTCGGCGAGGCGGGGCCTGCGAGCGCGGCCACCGAGAATCGGACGG
GGGTAGTCTCAAGCTGGCCGGCCTGCTCTGGTGCCTGGCCTCGCGCCGCCGTGTATCGCCCCGCCCTGGG
CGGCAAGGCTGGCCCGGTCGGCACCAGTTGCGTGAGCGGAAAGATGGCCGCTTCCCGGCCCTGCTGCAGG
GAGCTCAAAATGGAGGACGCGGCGCTCGGGAGAGCGGGCGGGTGAGTCACCCACACAAAGGAAAAGGGCC
TTTCCGTCCTCAGCCGTCGCTTCATGTGACTCCACGGAGTACCGGGCGCCGTCCAGGCACCTCGATTAGT
TCTCGAGCTTTTGGAGTACGTCGTCTTTAGGTTGGGGGGAGGGGTTTTATGCGATGGAGTTTCCCCACAC
TGAGTGGGTGGAGACTGAAGTTAGGCCAGCTTGGCACTTGATGTAATTCTCCTTGGAATTTGCCCTTTTT
GAGTTTGGATCTTGGTTCATTCTCAAGCCTCAGACAGTGGTTCAAAGTTTTTTTCTTCCATTTCAGGTGT
CGTGACGTACGGCCACCATGACCGAGTACAAGCCCACGGTGCGCCTCGCCACCCGCGACGACGTCCCCAG
GGCCGTACGCACCCTCGCCGCCGCGTTCGCCGACTACCCCGCCACGCGCCACACCGTCGATCCGGACCGC
CACATCGAGCGGGTCACCGAGCTGCAAGAACTCTTCCTCACGCGCGTCGGGCTCGACATCGGCAAGGTGT
GGGTCGCGGACGACGGCGCCGCCGTGGCGGTCTGGACCACGCCGGAGAGCGTCGAAGCGGGGGCGGTGTT
CGCCGAGATCGGCCCGCGCATGGCCGAGTTGAGCGGTTCCCGGCTGGCCGCGCAGCAACAGATGGAAGGC
CTCCTGGCGCCGCACCGGCCCAAGGAGCCCGCGTGGTTCCTGGCCACCGTCGGAGTCTCGCCCGACCACC
AGGGCAAGGGTCTGGGCAGCGCCGTCGTGCTCCCCGGAGTGGAGGCGGCCGAGCGCGCCGGGGTGCCCGC
CTTCCTGGAGACCTCCGCGCCCCGCAACCTCCCCTTCTACGAGCGGCTCGGCTTCACCGTCACCGCCGAC
GTCGAGGTGCCCGAAGGACCGCGCACCTGGTGCATGACCCGCAAGCCCGGTGCCTGAACGCGTTAAGTCG
ACAATCAACCTCTGGATTACAAAATTTGTGAAAGATTGACTGGTATTCTTAACTATGTTGCTCCTTTTAC
GCTATGTGGATACGCTGCTTTAATGCCTTTGTATCATGCTATTGCTTCCCGTATGGCTTTCATTTTCTCC
TCCTTGTATAAATCCTGGTTGCTGTCTCTTTATGAGGAGTTGTGGCCCGTTGTCAGGCAACGTGGCGTGG
TGTGCACTGTGTTTGCTGACGCAACCCCCACTGGTTGGGGCATTGCCACCACCTGTCAGCTCCTTTCCGG
GACTTTCGCTTTCCCCCTCCCTATTGCCACGGCGGAACTCATCGCCGCCTGCCTTGCCCGCTGCTGGACA
GGGGCTCGGCTGTTGGGCACTGACAATTCCGTGGTGTTGTCGGGGAAATCATCGTCCTTTCCTTGGCTGC
TCGCCTGTGTTGCCACCTGGATTCTGCGCGGGACGTCCTTCTGCTACGTCCCTTCGGCCCTCAATCCAGC
GGACCTTCCTTCCCGCGGCCTGCTGCCGGCTCTGCGGCCTCTTCCGCGTCTTCGCCTTCGCCCTCAGACG
AGTCGGATCTCCCTTTGGGCCGCCTCCCCGCGTCGACTTTAAGACCAATGACTTACAAGGCAGCTGTAGA
TCTTAGCCACTTTTTAAAAGAAAAGGGGGGACTGGAAGGGCTAATTCACTCCCAACGAAGACAAGATCTG
CTTTTTGCTTGTACTGGGTCTCTCTGGTTAGACCAGATCTGAGCCTGGGAGCTCTCTGGCTAACTAGGGA
ACCCACTGCTTAAGCCTCAATAAAGCTTGCCTTGAGTGCTTCAAGTAGTGTGTGCCCGTCTGTTGTGTGA
CTCTGGTAACTAGAGATCCCTCAGACCCTTTTAGTCAGTGTGGAAAATCTCTAGCAGTACGTATAGTAGT
TCATGTCATCTTATTATTCAGTATTTATAACTTGCAAAGAAATGAATATCAGAGAGTGAGAGGAACTTGT
TTATTGCAGCTTATAATGGTTACAAATAAAGCAATAGCATCACAAATTTCACAAATAAAGCATTTTTTTC
ACTGCATTCTAGTTGTGGTTTGTCCAAACTCATCAATGTATCTTATCATGTCTGGCTCTAGCTATCCCGC
CCCTAACTCCGCCCATCCCGCCCCTAACTCCGCCCAGTTCCGCCCATTCTCCGCCCCATGGCTGACTAAT
TTTTTTTATTTATGCAGAGGCCGAGGCCGCCTCGGCCTCTGAGCTATTCCAGAAGTAGTGAGGAGGCTTT
TTTGGAGGCCTAGGGACGTACCCAATTCGCCCTATAGTGAGTCGTATTACGCGCGCTCACTGGCCGTCGT
TTTACAACGTCGTGACTGGGAAAACCCTGGCGTTACCCAACTTAATCGCCTTGCAGCACATCCCCCTTTC
GCCAGCTGGCGTAATAGCGAAGAGGCCCGCACCGATCGCCCTTCCCAACAGTTGCGCAGCCTGAATGGCG
AATGGG
[124 nt withheld, positions 3367-3490]
C
[91 nt withheld, positions 3492-3582]
A
[49 nt withheld, positions 3584-3632]
CCTTTGACGTTGGAGTCCACGTTCTTT
[37 nt withheld, positions 3660-3696]
ACCCTATCTCGGTCTATTCTTTTGATTTATAAGGGATTTTGCCGATTTCGGCCTATTGGTTAAAAAATGA
GCTGATTTAACAAAAATTTAACGCGAATTTTAACAAAATATTAACGCTTACAATTTAGGTGGCACTTTTC
GGGGAAATGTGCGCGGAACCCCTATTTGTTTATTTTTCTAAATACATTCAAATATGTATCCGCTCATGAG
ACAATAACCCTGATAAATGCTTCAATAATATTGAAAAAGGAAGAGTATGAGTATTCAACATTTCCGTGTC
GCCCTTATTCCCTTTTTTGCGGCATTTTGCCTTCCTGTTTTTGCTCACCCAGAAACGCTGGTGAAAGTAA
AAGATGCTGAAGATCAGTTGGGTGCACGAGTGGGTTACATCGAACTGGATCTCAACAGCGGTAAGATCCT
TGAGAGTTTTCGCCCCGAAGAACGTTTTCCAATGATGAGCACTTTTAAAGTTCTGCTATGTGGCGCGGTA
TTATCCCGTATTGACGCCGGGCAAGAGCAACTCGGTCGCCGCATACACTATTCTCAGAATGACTTGGTTG
AGTACTCACCAGTCACAGAAAAGCATCTTACGGATGGCATGACAGTAAGAGAATTATGCAGTGCTGCCAT
AACCATGAGTGATAACACTGCGGCCAACTTACTTCTGACAACGATCGGAGGACCGAAGGAGCTAACCGCT
TTTTTGCACAACATGGGGGATCATGTAACTCGCCTTGATCGTTGGGAACCGGAGCTGAATGAAGCCATAC
CAAACGACGAGCGTGACACCACGATGCCTGTAGCAATGGCAACAACGTTGCGCAAACTATTAACTGGCGA
ACTACTTACTCTAGCTTCCCGGCAACAATTAATAGACTGGATGGAGGCGGATAAAGTTGCAGGACCACTT
CTGCGCTCGGCCCTTCCGGCTGGCTGGTTTATTGCTGATAAATCTGGAGCCGGTGAGCGTGGGTCTCGCG
GTATCATTGCAGCACTGGGGCCAGATGGTAAGCCCTCCCGTATCGTAGTTATCTACACGACGGGGAGTCA
GGCAACTATGGATGAACGAAATAGACAGATCGCTGAGATAGGTGCCTCACTGATTAAGCATTGGTAACTG
TCAGACCAAGTTTACTCATATATACTTTAGATTGATTTAAAACTTCATTTTTAATTTAAAAGGATCTAGG
TGAAGATCCTTTTTGATAATCTCATGACCAAAATCCCTTAACGTGAGTTTTCGTTCCACTGAGCGTCAGA
CCCCGTAGAAAAGATCAAAGGATCTTCTTGAGATCCTTTTTTTCTGCGCGTAATCTGCTGCTTGCAAACA
AAAAAACCACCGCTACCAGCGGTGGTTTGTTTGCCGGATCAAGAGCTACCAACTCTTTTTCCGAAGGTAA
CTGGCTTCAGCAGAGCGCAGATACCAAATACTGTTCTTCTAGTGTAGCCGTAGTTAGGCCACCACTTCAA
GAACTCTGTAGCACCGCCTACATACCTCGCTCTGCTAATCCTGTTACCAGTGGCTGCTGCCAGTGGCGAT
AAGTCGTGTCTTACCGGGTTGGACTCAAGACGATAGTTACCGGATAAGGCGCAGCGGTCGGGCTGAACGG
GGGGTTCGTGCACACAGCCCAGCTTGGAGCGAACGACCTACACCGAACTGAGATACCTACAGCGTGAGCT
ATGAGAAAGCGCCACGCTTCCCGAAGGGAGAAAGGCGGACAGGTATCCGGTAAGCGGCAGGGTCGGAACA
GGAGAGCGCACGAGGGAGCTTCCAGGGGGAAACGCCTGGTATCTTTATAGTCCTGTCGGGTTTCGCCACC
TCTGACTTGAGCGTCGATTTTTGTGATGCTCGTCAGGGGGGCGGAGCCTATGGAAAAACGCCAGCAACGC
GGCCTTTTTACGGTTCCTGGCCTTTTGCTGGCCTTTTGCTCACATGTTCTTTCCTGCGTTATCCCCTGAT
TCTGTGGATAACCGTATTACCGCCTTTGAGTGAGCTGATACCGCTCGCCGCAGCCGAACGACCGAGCGCA
GCGAGTCAGTGAGCGAGGAAGCGGAAGAGCGCCCAATACGCAAACCGCCTCTCCCCGCGCGTTGGCCGAT
TCATTAATGCAGCTGGCACGACAGGTTTCCCGACTGGAAAGCGGGCAGTGAGCGCAACGCAATTAATGTG
AGTTAGCTCACTCATTAGGCACCCCAGGCTTTACACTTTATGCTTCCGGCTCGTATGTTGTGTGGAATTG
TGAGCGGATAACAATTTCACACAGGAAACAGCTATGACCATGATTACGCCAAGCGCGCAATTAACCCTCA
CTAAAGGGAACAAAAGCTGGAGCTGCAAGCTTAATGTAGTCTTATGCAATACTCTTGTAGTCTTGCAACA
TGGTAACGATGAGTTAGCAACATGCCTTACAAGGAGAGAAAAAGCACCGTGCATGCCGATTGGTGGAAGT
AAGGTGGTACGATCGTGCCTTATTAGGAAGGCAACAGACGGGTCTGACATGGATTGGACGAACCACTGAA
TTGCCGCATTGCAGAGATATTGTATTTAAGTGCCTAGCTCGATACATAAACGGGTCTCTCTGGTTAGACC
AGATCTGAGCCTGGGAGCTCTCTGGCTAACTAGGGAACCCACTGCTTAAGCCTCAATAAAGCTTGCCTTG
AGTGCTTCAAGTAGTGTGTGCCCGTCTGTTGTGTGACTCTGGTAACTAGAGATCCCTCAGACCCTTTTAG
TCAGTGTGGAAAATCTCTAGCAGTGGCGCCCGAACAGGGACTTGAAAGCGAAAGGGAAACCAGAGGAGCT
CTCTCGACGCAGGACTCGGCTTGCTGAAGCGCGCACGGCAAGAGGCGAGGGGCGGCGACTGGTGAGTACG
CCAAAAATTTTGACTAGCGGAGGCTAGAAGGAGAGAGATGGGTGCGAGAGCGTCAGTATTAAGCGGGGGA
GAATTAGATCGCGATGGGAAAAAATTCGGTTAAGGCCAGGGGGAAAGAAAAAATATAAATTAAAACATAT
AGTATGGGCAAGCAGGGAGCTAGAACGATTCGCAGTTAATCCTGGCCTGTTAGAAACATCAGAAGGCTGT
AGACAAATACTGGGACAGCTACAACCATCCCTTCAGACAGGATCAGAAGAACTTAGATCATTATATAATA
CAGTAGCAACCCTCTATTGTGTGCATCAAAGGATAGAGATAAAAGACACCAAGGAAGCTTTAGACAAGAT
AGAGGAAGAGCAAAACAAAAGTAAGACCACCGCACAGCAAGCGGCCGCTGATCTTCAGACCTGGAGGAGG
AGATATGAGGGACAATTGGAGAAGTGAATTATATAAATATAAAGTAGTAAAAATTGAACCATTAGGAGTA
GCACCCACCAAGGCAAAGAGAAGAGTGGTGCAGAGAGAAAAAAGAGCAGTGGGAATAGGAGCTTTGTTCC
TTGGGTTCTTGGGAGCAGCAGGAAGCACTATGGGCGCAGCGTCAATGACGCTGACGGTACAGGCCAGACA
ATTATTGTCTGGTATAGTGCAGCAGCAGAACAATTTGCTGAGGGCTATTGAGGCGCAACAGCATCTGTTG
CAACTCACAGTCTGGGGCATCAAGCAGCTCCAGGCAAGAATCCTGGCTGTGGAAAGATACCTAAAGGATC
AACAGCTCCTGGGGATTTGGGGTTGCTCTGGAAAACTCATTTGCACCACTGCTGTGCCTTGGAATGCTAG
TTGGAGTAATAAATCTCTGGAACAGATTTGGAATCACACGACCTGGATGGAGTGGGACAGAGAAATTAAC
AATTACACAAGCTTAATACACTCCTTAATTGAAGAATCGCAAAACCAGCAAGAAAAGAATGAACAAGAAT
TATTGGAATTAGATAAATGGGCAAGTTTGTGGAATTGGTTTAACATAACAAATTGGCTGTGGTATATAAA
ATTATTCATAATGATAGTAGGAGGCTTGGTAGGTTTAAGAATAGTTTTTGCTGTACTTTCTATAGTGAAT
AGAGTTAGGCAGGGATATTCACCATTATCGTTTCAGACCCACCTCCCAACCCCGAGGGGACCCAGAGAGG
GCCTATTTCCCATGATTCCTTCATATTTGCATATACGATACAAGGCTGTTAGAGAGATAATTAGAATTAA
TTTGACTGTAAACACAAAGATATTAGTACAAAATACGTGACGTAGAAAGTAATAATTTCTTGGGTAGTTT
GCAGTTTTAAAATTATGTTTTAAAATGGACTATCATATGCTTACCGTAACTTGAAAGTATTTCGATTTCT
TGGCTTTATATATCTTGTGGAAAGGACGAAACACCGGTAGTAATGAGCATCCACATGTTTTAGAGCTAGA
AATAGCAAGTTAAAATAAGGCTAGTCCGTTATCAACTTGAAAAAGTGGCACCGAGTCGGTGCTTTTTTAA
GCTTGGCGTAACTAGATCTTGAGACAAATGGCAGTATTCATCCACAATTTTAAAAGAAAAGGGGGGATTG
GGGGGTACAGTGCAGGGGAAAGAATAGTAGACATAATAGCAACAGACATACAAACTAAAGAATTACAAAA
ACAAATTACAAAAATTCAAAATTTTCGGGTTTATTACAGGGACAGCAGAGATCCACTTTGGCGCCGGCTC
GAGGGGG
Features (pLannotate 1.2.2; 29 found; start..end, strand, type, name):
     14..80      +  CDS            small t antigen (fragment): SV40 (simian virus 40) small t antigen
    106..317     +  promoter       EF-1α core promoter: core promoter for human elongation factor EF-1α
    318..1256    +  intron         EF-1α intron A: intron upstream of the start codon of human EF-1α
   1278..1877    +  CDS            PuroR (fragment): puromycin N-acetyltransferase; pac from Streptomyces; confers resistance to puromycin
   1893..2481    +  misc_feature   WPRE: woodchuck hepatitis virus posttranscriptional regulatory element
   2532..2551    +  misc_feature   cPPT/CTS (fragment): central polypurine tract and central termination sequence of HIV-1
   2553..2786    +  LTR            3' LTR (ΔU3): self-inactivating 3' long terminal repeat (LTR) from HIV-1
   2864..2985    +  polyA_signal   SV40 poly(A) signal: SV40 polyadenylation signal
   3025..3160    +  rep_origin     SV40 ori: SV40 origin of replication
   3181..3199    -  promoter       T7 promoter: promoter for bacteriophage T7 RNA polymerase
   3207..3362    +  CDS            lacZα (fragment): LacZα fragment of β-galactosidase; lacZ fragment
   3367..3795    +  rep_origin     f1 ori (sequence partly withheld): f1 bacteriophage origin of replication; arrow indicates direction of (+) strand synthesis
   3848..3952    +  promoter       AmpR promoter: bla
   3953..4813    +  CDS            AmpR: β-lactamase; bla; confers resistance to ampicillin, carbenicillin, and related antibiotics
   4984..5572    +  rep_origin     ori: high-copy-number ColE1/pMB1/pBR322/pUC origin of replication
   5755..5847    +  CDS            lacI (fragment): lac repressor; lacI; The lac repressor binds to the lac operator to inhibit transcription in E. coli. This inhibition can be relieved by adding lactose or isopropyl-β-D-thiogalactopyranoside (IPTG).
   5860..5881    +  protein_bind   CAP binding site: CAP binding activates transcription in the presence of cAMP. E. coli catabolite activator protein
   5896..5926    +  promoter       lac promoter: promoter for the E. coli lac operon
   5934..5950    +  protein_bind   lac operator: The lac repressor binds to the lac operator to inhibit transcription in E. coli. This inhibition can be relieved by adding lactose or isopropyl-β-D-thiogalactopyranoside (IPTG). lac repressor encoded by lacI
   5995..6013    +  promoter       T3 promoter: promoter for bacteriophage T3 RNA polymerase
   6041..6267    +  promoter       RSV promoter: Rous sarcoma virus enhancer/promoter
   6268..6448    +  LTR            5' LTR (truncated): truncated 5' long terminal repeat (LTR) from HIV-1
   6495..6620    +  misc_feature   HIV-1 Ψ: packaging signal of human immunodeficiency virus type 1
   6604..6967    +  CDS            HIV-1 gag (fragment): gag protein from human immunodeficiency virus 1; gag
   7113..7346    +  misc_feature   RRE: The Rev response element (RRE) of HIV-1 allows for Rev-dependent mRNA export from the nucleus to the cytoplasm.
   7723..7749    +  CDS            Rev (fragment): human immunodeficiency virus 1 (HIV-1) Rev protein; rev; enhances nuclear export of unspliced and incompletely spliced viral mRNAs
   7753..7993    +  promoter       U6 promoter: RNA polymerase III promoter for human U6 snRNA
   8023..8098    +  misc_RNA       gRNA scaffold: guide RNA scaffold for the Streptococcus pyogenes CRISPR/Cas9 system
   8154..8271    +  misc_feature   cPPT/CTS: central polypurine tract and central termination sequence of HIV-1
