[The description below was written by a language model from this plasmid's Addgene catalogue record and pLannotate feature annotations shown in this document.]
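Description:
ADK gRNA (BRDN0001147557) is a third-generation lentiviral guide RNA plasmid built on the lentiGuide-Puro backbone and designed to direct Streptococcus pyogenes Cas9 to the human adenosine kinase gene (ADK). The assembled sequence is about 8.3 kb. It is maintained in E. coli as a high-copy plasmid through a ColE1/pUC-type origin with ampicillin selection from the β-lactamase gene. The backbone also carries an f1 origin, an SV40 origin and poly(A) signal, and leftover lac, T7 and T3 cloning-vector elements that play no part in the payload.

The viral transfer cassette begins with an RSV promoter fused to a truncated HIV-1 5' LTR, which makes genomic RNA production Tat-independent. This is followed by the Ψ packaging signal with a partial gag segment, the Rev response element for nuclear export, and a cPPT/CTS. It ends in a ΔU3 self-inactivating 3' LTR. Within this unit, a human U6 RNA polymerase III promoter drives the ADK-specific spacer joined to the SpCas9 gRNA scaffold. A separate EF-1α core promoter with its intron A expresses puromycin N-acetyltransferase, stabilised by a WPRE, so that transduced mammalian cells can be selected with puromycin. The depositor notes that the guide was designed against several ADK reference transcripts.

The plasmid does not encode Cas9, so it must be used in cells that already express the nuclease or alongside a separate Cas9 lentiviral vector. It belongs to a human kinome gRNA collection associated with work on optimised sgRNA design, and it is suited to ADK knockout experiments.
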