Addgene plasmid #75745: ADK gRNA (BRDN0001147557)
Purpose: 3rd generation lentiviral gRNA plasmid targeting human ADK
Depositing lab: John Doench & David Root. Depositing organization: Broad Institute. Publication: Optimized sgRNA design to maximize activity and minimize off-target effects of CRISPR-Cas9. Doench JG, Fusi N, Sullender M, Hegde M, Vaimberg EW, Donovan KF, Smith I, Tothova Z, Wilen C, Orchard R, Virgin HW, Listgarten J, Root DE. Nat Biotechnol. 2016 Jan 18. doi: 10.1038/nbt.3437. PubMed 26780180.
Backbone
  Vector backbone: lentiGuide-Puro
  Backbone manufacturer: Zhang Lab (Addgene plasmid # 52963)
  Vector type: Mammalian Expression, Lentiviral, CRISPR
  Selectable markers: Puromycin
Growth in bacteria
  Bacterial resistance: Ampicillin, 100 μg/mL
  Growth temperature: 37°C
  Growth strain: DH5alpha
  Copy number: High Copy
Gene/Insert
  Gene/Insert name: ADK (alt names: ADK; NM_001123.3)
  gRNA/shRNA sequence: GTAGTAATGAGCATCCACAT
  Species: H. sapiens (human)
  Entrez Gene: ADK (a.k.a. AK)
  Promoter: hU6
  Cloning method: Unknown
  Sequencing primers: 5′ U6-F; 3′ pS2-R
Terms and licenses: Academic/Nonprofit Terms; Industry Terms: Not Available to Industry
Depositor comments: The gRNA was designed to target the following Genbank reference sequence(s): NM_001123.3,NM_001202449.1,NM_001202450.1,NM_006721.3. Note that this plasmid does NOT contain Cas9. It should be used in conjunction with lentiCas9-Blast (Addgene #52962) or otherwise with cell lines already expressing Cas9. Browse the full kinome gRNA library at http://www.addgene.org/pooled-library/broadgpp-human-kinome/ or visit http://www.broadinstitute.org/rnai/public/ for detailed protocols and information.
How to cite: ADK gRNA (BRDN0001147557) was a gift from John Doench & David Root (Addgene plasmid # 75745 ; http://n2t.net/addgene:75745 ; RRID:Addgene_75745)
