>Addgene plasmid #75745 | ADK gRNA (BRDN0001147557) | depositor partial sequence | sequence record 143205 | Target Sequence
GTAGTAATGAGCATCCACAT
