>Addgene plasmid #75745 | ADK gRNA (BRDN0001147557) | addgene partial sequence | sequence record 184483 | hU6-F
GTGACGTAGAAAGTAATAATTTCTTGGGTAGTTTGCAGTTTTAAAATTATGTTTTAAAATGGACTATCAT
ATGCTTACCGTAACTTGAAAGTATTTCGATTTCTTGGCTTTATATATCTTGTGGAAAGGACGAAACACCG
GTAGTAATGAGCATCCACATGTTTTAGAGCTAGAAATAGCAAGTTAAAATAAGGCTAGTCCGTTATCAAC
TTGAAAAAGTGGCACCGAGTCGGTGCTTTTTTAAGCTTGGCGTAACTAGATCTTGAGACAAATGGCAGTA
TTCATCCACAATTTTAAAAGAAAAGGGGGGATTGGGGGGTACAGTGCAGGGGAAAGAATAGTAGACATAA
TAGCAACAGACATACAAACTAAAGAATTACAAAAACAAATTACAAAAATTCAAAATTTTCGGGTTTATTA
CAGGGACAGCAGAGATCCACTTTGGCGCCGGCTCGAGGGGGCCCGGGTGCAAAGATGGATAAAGTTTTAA
ACAGAGAGGAATCTTTGCAGCTAATGGACCTTCTAGGTCTTGAAAGGAGTGGGAATTGGCTCCGGTGCCC
GTCAGTGGGC
